Addgene plasmid #129243: pExp-DsbC(SS)
Purpose: (Empty Backbone) Protein expression in E.coli
Depositing lab: Marko Hyvönen. Depositing organization: University of Cambridge.
Backbone
  Vector backbone: pOP2S
  Modifications to backbone: Contains N-terminal 8xHis, fusion partner: DsbC(SS) (catalytically inactive leaderless thiol:disulfide interchange protein DsbC from E. coli, UniProtKB: P0AEG6, PMID: 23607455) followed by TEV protease cleavage site, optional C-terminal StrepII-tag. Cloning of GOI between BsaI and XhoI or HindIII.
  Vector type: Bacterial Expression
  Promoter: T7
  Tag / fusion protein: His (N terminal on insert); Strep (C terminal on backbone)
Growth in bacteria
  Bacterial resistance: Ampicillin, 100 μg/mL
  Growth temperature: 37°C
  Growth strain: DH5alpha
  Copy number: High Copy
Gene/Insert
  Cloning method: Ligation Independent Cloning
  Sequencing primers: 5′ pOP_up: TACGACTCACTATAGGGAATTGTGAGC; 3′ pOP_dn: GCAGCCAACTCAGCTTCCTTTCG
Terms and licenses: Academic/Nonprofit Terms; Industry Terms: Not Available to Industry
How to cite: pExp-DsbC(SS) was a gift from Marko Hyvönen (Addgene plasmid # 129243 ; http://n2t.net/addgene:129243 ; RRID:Addgene_129243)
