[The description below was written by a language model from this plasmid's Addgene catalogue record and pLannotate feature annotations shown in this document.]
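Description:
pExp-DsbC(SS) is an empty bacterial expression backbone of about 5.1 kb, derived from pOP2S, for producing recombinant proteins in E. coli as fusions to a solubility-type partner. It is propagated as a high-copy plasmid from a ColE1/pUC-type origin and selected with ampicillin through the β-lactamase gene. The feature table also picks up fragments of f1/M13 phage origins, bom, rop, lacZα and a pUC polylinker. These appear to be backbone remnants rather than functional parts of the expression design.

The expression cassette is driven by a T7 promoter immediately followed by a lac operator and the phage T7 gene 10 ribosome binding site. Transcription therefore depends on T7 RNA polymerase supplied by the host. It is repressed by Lac repressor, encoded on the plasmid by lacI under the lacIq promoter, until relieved by IPTG. The open reading frame begins with an N-terminal 8xHis tag, followed by DsbC(SS), a leaderless and catalytically inactive form of the E. coli thiol:disulfide interchange protein DsbC, and then a TEV protease cleavage site. A gene of interest is inserted downstream of the TEV site, between BsaI and either XhoI or HindIII, with ligation-independent cloning listed as the method. An optional C-terminal Strep-tag II lies beyond the cloning site, and a T7 terminator closes the unit.

This arrangement allows affinity capture of the fusion through the His tag, and optionally the Strep tag. The His-DsbC partner can then be removed by TEV cleavage to release the target protein. The record does not describe any specific insert.
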