Features (pLannotate 1.2.2; 24 found; start..end, strand, type, name):
     11..29      +  promoter       T7 promoter: promoter for bacteriophage T7 RNA polymerase
     29..53      +  protein_bind   lac operator: The lac repressor binds to the lac operator to inhibit transcription in E. coli. This inhibition can be relieved by adding lactose or isopropyl-β-D-thiogalactopyranoside (IPTG). lac repressor encoded by lacI
     66..88      +  RBS            RBS: efficient ribosome binding site from bacteriophage T7 gene 10 (Olins and Rangwala, 1989)
    102..125     +  CDS            8xHis: 8xHis affinity tag
    141..788     +  CDS            DsbC (fragment): bacterial periplasmic protein disulfide isomerase; dsbC
    810..827     +  CDS            TEV site (fragment): tobacco etch virus (TEV) protease recognition and cleavage site
    853..875     +  CDS            Strep-Tag II (fragment): peptide that binds Strep-Tactin®, an engineered form of streptavidin
    890..908     -  promoter       SP6 promoter: promoter for bacteriophage SP6 RNA polymerase
    923..972     +  CDS            SET1 (fragment): solubility-enhancement tag derived from T7 phage gene 10B
    980..1027    +  terminator     T7 terminator: transcription terminator for bacteriophage T7 RNA polymerase
   1056..1122    +  CDS            lacZα (fragment): LacZα fragment of β-galactosidase; lacZ fragment
   1126..1347    -  rep_origin     M13 ori (fragment) (sequence partly withheld): M13 bacteriophage origin of replication; arrow indicates direction of (+) strand synthesis
   1348..1368    -  misc_feature   MCS (fragment): pUC18/19 multiple cloning site
   1367..1385    -  promoter       lac UV5 promoter (fragment): E. coli lac promoter with an "up" mutation
   1400..1421    -  protein_bind   CAP binding site: CAP binding activates transcription in the presence of cAMP. E. coli catabolite activator protein
   1434..2516    -  CDS            lacI: lac repressor; lacI; The lac repressor binds to the lac operator to inhibit transcription in E. coli. This inhibition can be relieved by adding lactose or isopropyl-β-D-thiogalactopyranoside (IPTG).
   2517..2594    -  promoter       lacIq promoter: lacI (mutant); In the lacIq allele, a single base change in the promoter boosts expression of the lacI gene about 10-fold.
   2609..2839    -  rep_origin     f1 ori (fragment) (sequence partly withheld): f1 bacteriophage origin of replication; arrow indicates direction of (+) strand synthesis
   2840..2939    -  misc_feature   bom (fragment): basis of mobility region from pBR322
   3041..3076    -  CDS            rop (fragment): Rop protein, which maintains plasmids at low copy number; rop
   3171..3275    +  promoter       AmpR promoter: bla
   3276..4136    +  CDS            AmpR: β-lactamase; bla; confers resistance to ampicillin, carbenicillin, and related antibiotics
   4307..4895    +  rep_origin     ori: high-copy-number ColE1/pMB1/pBR322/pUC origin of replication
   5078..8       +  CDS            lacI (fragment) (across the origin): lac repressor; lacI; The lac repressor binds to the lac operator to inhibit transcription in E. coli. This inhibition can be relieved by adding lactose or isopropyl-β-D-thiogalactopyranoside (IPTG).
>Addgene plasmid #129243 | pExp-DsbC(SS) | addgene full sequence | sequence record 252336 | Addgene NGS Result
TGCAGCTGATTAATACGACTCACTATAGGGAATTGTGAGCGGATAACAATTCCTCTAGAAATAATTTTGT
TTAACTTTAAGAAGGAGATATATCCATGAATCACCATCACCATCACCATCACCATTCTGGCACTAGTGGC
GATGACGCGGCAATTCAACAAACGTTAGCCAAAATGGGCATCAAAAGCAGCGATATTCAGCCCGCGCCTG
TAGCTGGCATGAAGACAGTTCTGACTAACAGCGGCGTGTTGTACATCACCGATGATGGTAAACATATCAT
TCAGGGGCCAATGTATGACGTTAGTGGCACGGCTCCGGTCAATGTCACCAATAAGATGCTGTTAAAGCAG
TTGAATGCGCTTGAAAAAGAGATGATCGTTTATAAAGCGCCGCAGGAAAAACACGTCATCACCGTGTTTA
CTGATATTACCTCTGGTTACTCCCACAAACTGCATGAGCAAATGGCAGACTACAACGCGCTGGGGATCAC
CGTGCGTTATCTTGCTTTCCCGCGCCAGGGGCTGGACAGCGATGCAGAGAAAGAAATGAAAGCTATCTGG
TGTGCGAAAGATAAAAACAAAGCGTTTGATGATGTGATGGCAGGTAAAAGCGTCGCACCAGCCAGTTGCG
ACGTGGATATTGCCGACCATTACGCACTTGGCGTCCAGCTTGGCGTTAGCGGTACTCCGGCAGTTGTGCT
GAGCAATGGCACACTTGTTCCGGGTTACCAGCCGCCGAAAGAGATGAAAGAATTCCTCGACGAACACCAA
AAAATGACCAGCGGTAAATCTGGTACCTCCGGTTCTACTGAAAACCTGTACTTCCAGTGAGACCTTAATT
AACTCGAGCGCATGGAGCCACCCGCAGTTCGAAAAATAAGCTTGAGTATTCTATAGTGTCACCTAAATCC
CAGCTTGATCCGGCTGCTAACAAAGCCCGAAAGGAAGCTGAGTTGGCTGCTGCCACCGCTGAGCAATAAC
TAGCATAACCCCTTGGGGCCTCTAAACGGGTCTTGAGGGGTTTTTTGCTGAAAGGAGGAACTATATCCGG
ATAACCTGGCGTAATAGCGAAGAGGCCCGCACCGATCGCCCTTCCCAACAGTTGCGCAGCCTGAATGGCG
AATGGAAATTGTAAGCGTTAATATTTTGTTAAAATTCGCGTTAAATTTTTGTTAAATCAGCTCATTTTTT
AACCAATAGGCCGAAATCGGCAAAATCCCTTATAAATCAAAAGAATAGACCGAGATAGGGT
[37 nt withheld, positions 1252-1288]
AAAGAACGTGGACTCCAACGTCAAAGG
[32 nt withheld, positions 1316-1347]
AGCTTGCATGCCTGCAGGTCGGAAGCATAAAGTGTAAAGCCTGGGGTGCCTAATGAGTGAGCTAACTTAC
ATTAATTGCGTTGCGCTCACTGCCCGCTTTCCAGTCGGGAAACCTGTCGTGCCAGCTGCATTAATGAATC
GGCCAACGCGCGGGGAGAGGCGGTTTGCGTATTGGGCGCCAGGGTGGTTTTTCTTTTCACCAGTGAGACG
GGCAACAGCTGATTGCCCTTCACCGCCTGGCCCTGAGAGAGTTGCAGCAAGCGGTCCACGCTGGTTTGCC
CCAGCAGGCGAAAATCCTGTTTGATGGTGGTTAACGGCGGGATATAACATGAGCTGTCTTCGGTATCGTC
GTATCCCACTACCGAGATATCCGCACCAACGCGCAGCCCGGACTCGGTAATGGCGCGCATTGCGCCCAGC
GCCATCTGATCGTTGGCAACCAGCATCGCAGTGGGAACGATGCCCTCATTCAGCATTTGCATGGTTTGTT
GAAAACCGGACATGGCACTCCAGTCGCCTTCCCGTTCCGCTATCGGCTGAATTTGATTGCGAGTGAGATA
TTTATGCCAGCCAGCCAGACGCAGACGCGCCGAGACAGAACTTAATGGGCCCGCTAACAGCGCGATTTGC
TGGTGACCCAATGCGACCAGATGCTCCACGCCCAGTCGCGTACCGTCTTCATGGGAGAAAATAATACTGT
TGATGGGTGTCTGGTCAGAGACATCAAGAAATAACGCCGGAACATTAGTGCAGGCAGCTTCCACAGCAAT
GGCATCCTGGTCATCCAGCGGATAGTTAATGATCAGCCCACTGACGCGTTGCGCGAGAAGATTGTGCACC
GCCGCTTTACAGGCTTCGACGCCGCTTCGTTCTACCATCGACACCACCACGCTGGCACCCAGTTGATCGG
CGCGAGATTTAATCGCCGCGACAATTTGCGACGGCGCGTGCAGGGCCAGACTGGAGGTGGCAACGCCAAT
CAGCAACGACTGTTTGCCCGCCAGTTGTTGTGCCACGCGGTTGGGAATGTAATTCAGCTCCGCCATCGCC
GCTTCCACTTTTTCCCGCGTTTTCGCAGAAACGTGGCTGGCCTGGTTCACCACGCGGGAAACGGTCTGAT
AAGAGACACCGGCATACTCTGCGACATCGTATAACGTTACTGGTTTCACATTCACCACCCTGAATTGACT
CTCTTCCGGGCGCTATCATGCCATACCGCGAAAGGTTTTGCACCATTCGATGGTGTCGGCGAGCTCGAAT
TGTGAACCATCACCCT
[91 nt withheld, positions 2624-2714]
G
[124 nt withheld, positions 2716-2839]
CCTGATGCGGTATTTTCTCCTTACGCATCTGTGCGGTATTTCACACCGCATATGGTGCACTCTCAGTACA
ATCTGCTCTGATGCCGCATAGTTAAGCCAGCCCCGACACCCGCCAACACCCGCTGACGCGCCCTGACGGG
CTTGTCTGCTCCCGGCATCCGCTTACAGACAAGCTGTGACCGTCTCCGGGAGCTGCATGTGTCAGAGGTT
TTCACCGTCATCACCGAAACGCGCGAGACGAAAGGGCCTCGTGATACGCCTATTTTTATAGGTTAATGTC
ATGATAATAATGGTTTCTTAGACGTCAGGTGGCACTTTTCGGGGAAATGTGCGCGGAACCCCTATTTGTT
TATTTTTCTAAATACATTCAAATATGTATCCGCTCATGAGACAATAACCCTGATAAATGCTTCAATAATA
TTGAAAAAGGAAGAGTATGAGTATTCAACATTTCCGTGTCGCCCTTATTCCCTTTTTTGCGGCATTTTGC
CTTCCTGTTTTTGCTCACCCAGAAACGCTGGTGAAAGTAAAAGATGCTGAAGATCAGTTGGGTGCACGAG
TGGGTTACATCGAACTGGATCTCAACAGCGGTAAGATCCTTGAGAGTTTTCGCCCCGAAGAACGTTTTCC
AATGATGAGCACTTTTAAAGTTCTGCTATGTGGCGCGGTATTATCCCGTATTGACGCCGGGCAAGAGCAA
CTCGGTCGCCGCATACACTATTCTCAGAATGACTTGGTTGAGTACTCACCAGTCACAGAAAAGCATCTTA
CGGATGGCATGACAGTAAGAGAATTATGCAGTGCTGCCATAACCATGAGTGATAACACTGCGGCCAACTT
ACTTCTGACAACGATCGGAGGACCGAAGGAGCTAACCGCTTTTTTGCACAACATGGGGGATCATGTAACT
CGCCTTGATCGTTGGGAACCGGAGCTGAATGAAGCCATACCAAACGACGAGCGTGACACCACGATGCCTG
TAGCAATGGCAACAACGTTGCGCAAACTATTAACTGGCGAACTACTTACTCTAGCTTCCCGGCAACAATT
AATAGACTGGATGGAGGCGGATAAAGTTGCAGGACCACTTCTGCGCTCGGCCCTTCCGGCTGGCTGGTTT
ATTGCTGATAAATCTGGAGCCGGTGAGCGTGGTTCTCGCGGTATCATTGCAGCACTGGGGCCAGATGGTA
AGCCCTCCCGTATCGTAGTTATCTACACGACGGGGAGTCAGGCAACTATGGATGAACGAAATAGACAGAT
CGCTGAGATAGGTGCCTCACTGATTAAGCATTGGTAACTGTCAGACCAAGTTTACTCATATATACTTTAG
ATTGATTTAAAACTTCATTTTTAATTTAAAAGGATCTAGGTGAAGATCCTTTTTGATAATCTCATGACCA
AAATCCCTTAACGTGAGTTTTCGTTCCACTGAGCGTCAGACCCCGTAGAAAAGATCAAAGGATCTTCTTG
AGATCCTTTTTTTCTGCGCGTAATCTGCTGCTTGCAAACAAAAAAACCACCGCTACCAGCGGTGGTTTGT
TTGCCGGATCAAGAGCTACCAACTCTTTTTCCGAAGGTAACTGGCTTCAGCAGAGCGCAGATACCAAATA
CTGTTCTTCTAGTGTAGCCGTAGTTAGGCCACCACTTCAAGAACTCTGTAGCACCGCCTACATACCTCGC
TCTGCTAATCCTGTTACCAGTGGCTGCTGCCAGTGGCGATAAGTCGTGTCTTACCGGGTTGGACTCAAGA
CGATAGTTACCGGATAAGGCGCAGCGGTCGGGCTGAACGGGGGGTTCGTGCACACAGCCCAGCTTGGAGC
GAACGACCTACACCGAACTGAGATACCTACAGCGTGAGCTATGAGAAAGCGCCACGCTTCCCGAAGGGAG
AAAGGCGGACAGGTATCCGGTAAGCGGCAGGGTCGGAACAGGAGAGCGCACGAGGGAGCTTCCAGGGGGA
AACGCCTGGTATCTTTATAGTCCTGTCGGGTTTCGCCACCTCTGACTTGAGCGTCGATTTTTGTGATGCT
CGTCAGGGGGGCGGAGCCTATGGAAAAACGCCAGCAACGCGGCCTTTTTACGGTTCCTGGCCTTTTGCTG
GCCTTTTGCTCACATGTTCTTTCCTGCGTTATCCCCTGATTCTGTGGATAACCGTATTACCGCCTTTGAG
TGAGCTGATACCGCTCGCCGCAGCCGAACGACCGAGCGCAGCGAGTCAGTGAGCGAGGAAGCGGAAGAGC
GCCCAATACGCAAACCGCCTCTCCCCGCGCGTTGGCCGATTCATTAA
